Addgene plasmid #66955: MSCV-FLAG-mMdm2-IRES-GFP
Purpose: Retroviral vector to express a FLAG-tagged mouse Mdm2
Depositing lab: Martine Roussel. Depositing organization: St. Jude Children's Research Hospital.
Backbone
  Vector backbone: MSCV-IRES-GFP
  Backbone manufacturer: Addgene 66956
  Backbone size w/o insert (bp): 6564
  Vector type: Mammalian Expression, Retroviral
Growth in bacteria
  Bacterial resistance: Ampicillin, 100 μg/mL
  Growth temperature: 37°C
  Growth strain: Stbl3
  Copy number: High Copy
Gene/Insert
  Gene/Insert name: Mdm2
  Species: M. musculus (mouse)
  Insert size (bp): 489
  Entrez Gene: Mdm2 (a.k.a. 1700007J15Rik, Mdm-2)
  Promoter: MSCV
  Tag / fusion protein: IRES-GFP (C terminal on backbone); FLAG (N terminal on insert)
  Cloning method: Restriction Enzyme; 5′ cloning site EcoRI (not destroyed); 3′ cloning site EcoRI (not destroyed)
  Sequencing primers: 5′ pLXSN_5; 3′ pCDH-Rev
Terms and licenses: Academic/Nonprofit Terms; Industry Terms: Not Available to Industry
How to cite: MSCV-FLAG-mMdm2-IRES-GFP was a gift from Martine Roussel (Addgene plasmid # 66955 ; http://n2t.net/addgene:66955 ; RRID:Addgene_66955)
