[The description below was written by a language model from this plasmid's Addgene catalogue record.]
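Description:
MSCV-FLAG-mMdm2-IRES-GFP is a retroviral mammalian expression plasmid built on the MSCV-IRES-GFP backbone (about 6.6 kb without insert), a murine stem cell virus-derived vector. It is maintained in bacteria as a high-copy plasmid under ampicillin selection. The record recommends a recombination-deficient host strain, which is typical for plasmids carrying repeated LTR sequences. No feature table is provided, so details such as the bacterial origin, the packaging signal and the exact LTR arrangement are not documented here. Vectors of this family generally rely on flanking LTRs and a packaging signal so that the transcript can be encapsidated in a packaging cell line and integrated into target cells after transduction.

The payload is mouse Mdm2 carrying an N-terminal FLAG epitope, inserted at an EcoRI site that is retained on both sides of the insert. Expression is driven by the MSCV promoter, that is, the viral LTR. Downstream of the insert, the backbone supplies an IRES followed by GFP. A single bicistronic transcript therefore yields FLAG-Mdm2 by cap-dependent translation and GFP as a separate protein by internal ribosome entry. GFP is thus a co-expressed marker rather than a true fusion partner, allowing transduced cells to be identified or sorted by fluorescence, while the FLAG tag permits detection or immunoprecipitation of the Mdm2 protein.

The listed insert size of 489 bp is much shorter than a full-length Mdm2 coding sequence. The figure may reflect a length in amino acids or a partial fragment, and the record does not clarify this. The stated purpose is retroviral expression of FLAG-tagged mouse Mdm2 in mammalian cells.
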