>Addgene plasmid #66955 | MSCV-FLAG-mMdm2-IRES-GFP | addgene partial sequence | sequence record 119424 | pCDH-rev 5'-GCATTCCTTTGGCGAGAG-3'
CAGGTTTCCGGGCCCTCACATTGCCAAAAGACGGCAATATGGTGGAAAATAACATATAGACAAACGCACA
CCGGCCTTATTCCAAGCGGCTTCGGCCAGTAACGTTAGGGGGGGGGCGGAATTGATCCCGCTCGACAGAT
CTCTAGTTGAAGTAACTTAGCACAATCATTTGGATCGGCTGTCTGCACACTGGGCAGGGCTTGTTTCTTT
TTTTTAGCTTCTTTGCACACGTGAAACATGACATGAGGTGTCCAGTCTTGCCGTGAACAATGCAGCCATT
TTTAGGCCGCCCCTGGCAGATCACACATGGTTCGATGGCATTCAGGGAGAAGCTAGATTCCACACTCTCG
TCTTTGTCCTGCGTTTCCTCCTTCAACTCTTTCACGCTTTCTTGGCTGCTATAAACAATGCTGCTGGAAG
TCGATGGTTGGGAATAGTCGTCACTCTCCTGGGACAGGGGCGTCTGTTCGGCCTTCTCCTCGCTGTCCTC
CTCAGCACATGGCTCTTTAGCATCATTCTCTGTCAGCTTTTTGCCATCAGGCACATCCAAGCCTTCTTCT
GCCTGAGCTGAGTTTTCCAGTTTGGCTTTTTCAGAGATTTCCACTTTATCTTTCCCCTTATCGTCTGGAA
GCCAGTTCTCACGAAGGGTCCAGCATCTTTTGCAGTGTGATGGAAGGGGAGGATTCATTTCATTGCATGA
GGTACACTTCCAATAGTCAGCTAAGGAAATCTCAGGATCCCCTTCAAAAGAGTCTGTATCGCTTTCTCCT
GTCTGATAGA
