>Addgene plasmid #66955 | MSCV-FLAG-mMdm2-IRES-GFP | addgene partial sequence | sequence record 119425 | pLXSN5 5'-CCCTTGAACCTCCTCGTTCGACC-3'
CCTTCTCTGGCGCCGGAATTCGATTCATGGATTATAAGGATGACGATGACAAGATGTGCAATACCAACAT
GTCTGTGTCTACCGAGGGTGCTGCAAGCACCTCACAGATTCCAGCTTCGGAACAAGAGACTCTGGTTAGA
CCAAAACCATTGCTTTTGAAGTTGTTAAAGTCCGTTGGAGCGCAAAACGACACTTACACTATGAAAGAGA
TTATATTTTATATTGGCCAGTATATTATGACTAAGAGGTTATATGACGAGAAGCAGCAGCACATTGTGTA
TTGTTCAAATGATCTCCTAGGAGATGTGTTTGGAGTCCCGAGTTTCTCTGTGAAGGAGCACAGGAAAATA
TATGCAATGATCTACAGAAATTTAGTGGCTGTAAGTCAGCAAGACTCTGGCACATCGCTGAGTGAGAGCA
GACGTCAGCCTGAAGGTGGGAGTGATCTGAAGGATCCTTTGCAAGCGCCACCAGAAGAGAAACCTTCATC
TTCTGATTTAATTTCTAGACTGTCTACCTCATCTAGAAGGAGATCCATTAGTGAGACAGAAGAGAACACA
GATGAGCTACCTGGGGAGCGGCACCGGAAGCGCCGCAGGTCCCTGTCCTTTGATCCGAGCCTGGGTCTGT
GTGAGCTGAGGGAGATGTGCAGCGGCGGCAGCAGCAGCAGTAGCAGCAGCAGCAGCGAGTCCACAGAGAC
GCCCTCGCATCAGGATCTTGACGATGGCGTAAGTGAGCATTCTGGTGATTGCCTGGATCAGGATTCAGTT
TCTGATCAGTTCAGCGTGGAATTTGAAGTTGAGTCTCTGGACTCGGAAGATTACAGCCTGAGTGACGAAG
GGCACGAGCTCTCAGATGAGGATGATGAGGTCTATCGG
